>Addgene plasmid #205149 | Lenti-DAG1 | addgene full sequence | sequence record 405998 | Addgene NGS Result
TGATGCGGTTTTGGCAGTACATCAATGGGCGTGGATAGCGGTTTGACTCACGGGGATTTCCAAGTCTCCA
CCCCATTGACGTCAATGGGAGTTTGTTTTGGCACCAAAATCAACGGGACTTTCCAAAATGTCGTAACAAC
TCCGCCCCATTGACGCAAATGGGCGGTAGGCGTGTACGGTGGGAGGTCTATATAAGCAGCGCGTTTTGCC
TGTACTGGGTCTCTCTGGTTAGACCAGATCTGAGCCTGGGAGCTCTCTGGCTAACTAGGGAACCCACTGC
TTAAGCCTCAATAAAGCTTGCCTTGAGTGCTTCAAGTAGTGTGTGCCCGTCTGTTGTGTGACTCTGGTAA
CTAGAGATCCCTCAGACCCTTTTAGTCAGTGTGGAAAATCTCTAGCAGTGGCGCCCGAACAGGGACTTGA
AAGCGAAAGGGAAACCAGAGGAGCTCTCTCGACGCAGGACTCGGCTTGCTGAAGCGCGCACGGCAAGAGG
CGAGGGGCGGCGACTGGTGAGTACGCCAAAAATTTTGACTAGCGGAGGCTAGAAGGAGAGAGATGGGTGC
GAGAGCGTCAGTATTAAGCGGGGGAGAATTAGATCGCGATGGGAAAAAATTCGGTTAAGGCCAGGGGGAA
AGAAAAAATATAAATTAAAACATATAGTATGGGCAAGCAGGGAGCTAGAACGATTCGCAGTTAATCCTGG
CCTGTTAGAAACATCAGAAGGCTGTAGACAAATACTGGGACAGCTACAACCATCCCTTCAGACAGGATCA
GAAGAACTTAGATCATTATATAATACAGTAGCAACCCTCTATTGTGTGCATCAAAGGATAGAGATAAAAG
ACACCAAGGAAGCTTTAGACAAGATAGAGGAAGAGCAAAACAAAAGTAAGACCACCGCACAGCAAGCGGC
CGCTGATCTTCAGACCTGGAGGAGGAGATATGAGGGACAATTGGAGAAGTGAATTATATAAATATAAAGT
AGTAAAAATTGAACCATTAGGAGTAGCACCCACCAAGGCAAAGAGAAGAGTGGTGCAGAGAGAAAAAAGA
GCAGTGGGAATAGGAGCTTTGTTCCTTGGGTTCTTGGGAGCAGCAGGAAGCACTATGGGCGCAGCGTCAA
TGACGCTGACGGTACAGGCCAGACAATTATTGTCTGGTATAGTGCAGCAGCAGAACAATTTGCTGAGGGC
TATTGAGGCGCAACAGCATCTGTTGCAACTCACAGTCTGGGGCATCAAGCAGCTCCAGGCAAGAATCCTG
GCTGTGGAAAGATACCTAAAGGATCAACAGCTCCTGGGGATTTGGGGTTGCTCTGGAAAACTCATTTGCA
CCACTGCTGTGCCTTGGAATGCTAGTTGGAGTAATAAATCTCTGGAACAGATTTGGAATCACACGACCTG
GATGGAGTGGGACAGAGAAATTAACAATTACACAAGCTTAATACACTCCTTAATTGAAGAATCGCAAAAC
CAGCAAGAAAAGAATGAACAAGAATTATTGGAATTAGATAAATGGGCAAGTTTGTGGAATTGGTTTAACA
TAACAAATTGGCTGTGGTATATAAAATTATTCATAATGATAGTAGGAGGCTTGGTAGGTTTAAGAATAGT
TTTTGCTGTACTTTCTATAGTGAATAGAGTTAGGCAGGGATATTCACCATTATCGTTTCAGACCCACCTC
CCAACCCCGAGGGGACCCGACAGGCCCGAAGGAATAGAAGAAGAAGGTGGAGAGAGAGACAGAGACAGAT
CCATTCGATTAGTGAACGGATCGGCACTGCGTGCGCCAATTCTGCAGACAAATGGCAGTATTCATCCACA
ATTTTAAAAGAAAAGGGGGGATTGGGGGGTACAGTGCAGGGGAAAGAATAGTAGACATAATAGCAACAGA
CATACAAACTAAAGAATTACAAAAACAAATTACAAAAATTCAAAATTTTCGGGTTTATTACAGGGACAGC
AGAGATCCAGTTTGGTTAATTAAGGTACCGGGCAGAGCGCACATCGCCCACAGTCCCCGAGAAGTTGGGG
GGAGGGGTCGGCAATTGATCCGGTGCCTAGAGAAGGTGGCGCGGGGTAAACTGGGAAAGTGATGTCGTGT
ACTGGCTCCGCCTTTTTCCCGAGGGTGGGGGAGAACCGTATATAAGTGCAGTAGTCGCCGTGAACGTTCT
TTTTCGCAACGGGTTTGCCGCCAGAACACAGGACCGGTTCTAGAGCGCTGCCACCATGAGGATGTCTGTG
GGCCTCTCGCTGCTGCTGCCCCTCTGGGGGAGGACCTTTCTCCTCCTGCTCTCTGTGGTTATGGCTCAGT
CCCACTGGCCCAGTGAACCCTCAGAGGCTGTCAGGGACTGGGAAAACCAGCTTGAGGCATCCATGCACTC
AGTGCTCTCAGACCTCCACGAGGCTGTTCCCACAGTGGTTGGCATTCCTGATGGCACGGCTGTCGTCGGG
CGCTCATTTCGAGTGACCATTCCAACAGATTTGATTGCCTCCAGTGGAGATATCATCAAGGTATCAGCGG
CAGGGAAGGAGGCTTTGCCATCTTGGCTGCACTGGGACTCACAGAGCCACACCCTGGAGGGCCTCCCCCT
TGACACTGATAAGGGTGTGCATTACATTTCAGTGAGCGCTACACGGCTGGGGGCCAACGGGAGCCACATC
CCCCAGACCTCCAGTGTGTTCTCCATCGAGGTCTACCCTGAAGACCACAGTGAGCTGCAGTCGGTGAGGA
CAGCCTCCCCAGACCCTGGTGAGGTGGTATCATCTGCCTGTGCTGCGGATGAACCTGTGACTGTTTTGAC
GGTGATTTTGGATGCCGACCTCACCAAGATGACCCCAAAGCAAAGGATTGACCTCCTGCACAGGATGCGG
AGCTTCTCAGAAGTAGAGCTTCACAACATGAAATTAGTGCCGGTGGTGAATAACAGACTATTTGACATGT
CGGCCTTCATGGCTGGCCCGGGAAATGCAAAAAAGGTGGTGGAGAATGGGGCCCTTCTCTCCTGGAAGCT
GGGCTGCTCCCTGAACCAGAACAGTGTGCCTGACATTCATGGTGTAGAGGCCCCTGCCAGGGAGGGCGCA
ATGTCTGCTCAGCTTGGCTACCCTGTGGTGGGTTGGCACATCGCCAATAAGAAGCCCCCTCTTCCCAAAC
GCGTCCGGAGGCAGATCCATGCTACACCCACACCTGTCACTGCCATTGGGCCCCCAACCACGGCTATCCA
GGAGCCCCCATCCAGGATCGTGCCAACCCCCACATCTCCAGCCATTGCTCCTCCAACAGAGACCATGGCT
CCTCCAGTCAGGGATCCTGTTCCTGGGAAACCCACGGTCACCATCCGGACTCGAGGCGCCATTATTCAAA
CCCCAACCCTAGGCCCCATCCAGCCTACTCGGGTGTCAGAAGCTGGCACCACAGTTCCTGGCCAGATTCG
CCCAACGATGACCATTCCTGGCTATGTGGAGCCTACTGCAGTTGCTACCCCTCCCACAACCACCACCAAG
AAGCCACGAGTATCCACACCAAAACCAGCAACGCCTTCAACTGACTCCACCACCACCACGACTCGCAGGC
CAACCAAGAAACCACGGACACCCCGGCCAGTGCCCCGGGTCACCACCAAAGTTTCCATCACCAGATTGGA
AACTGCCTCACCGCCTACTCGTATTCGCACCACCACCAGTGGAGTGCCCCGTGGCGGAGAACCCAACCAG
CGCCCAGAGCTCAAGAACCATATTGACAGGGTAGATGCCTGGGTTGGCACCTACTTTGAGGTGAAGATCC
CGTCAGACACTTTCTATGACCATGAGGACACCACCACTGACAAGCTGAAGCTGACCCTGAAACTGCGGGA
GCAGCAGCTGGTGGGCGAGAAGTCCTGGGTACAGTTCAACAGCAACAGCCAGCTCATGTATGGCCTTCCC
GACAGCAGCCACGTGGGCAAACACGAGTATTTCATGCATGCCACAGACAAGGGGGGCCTGTCGGCTGTGG
ATGCCTTCGAGATCCACGTCCACAGGCGCCCCCAAGGGGATAGGGCTCCTGCAAGGTTCAAGGCCAAGTT
TGTGGGTGACCCGGCACTGGTGTTGAATGACATCCACAAGAAGATTGCCTTGGTAAAGAAACTGGCCTTC
GCCTTTGGAGACCGAAACTGTAGCACCATCACCCTGCAGAATATCACCCGGGGCTCCATCGTGGTGGAAT
GGACCAACAACACACTGCCCTTGGAGCCCTGCCCCAAGGAGCAGATCGCTGGGCTGAGCCGCCGGATCGC
TGAGGATGATGGAAAACCTCGGCCTGCCTTCTCCAACGCCCTAGAGCCTGACTTTAAGGCCACAAGCATC
ACTGTGACGGGCTCTGGCAGTTGTCGGCACCTACAGTTTATCCCTGTGGTACCACCCAGGAGAGTGCCCT
CAGAGGCGCCGCCCACAGAAGTGCCTGACAGGGACCCTGAGAAGAGCAGTGAGGATGATGTCTACCTGCA
TACAGTCATTCCGGCCGTGGTGGTCGCAGCCATCCTGCTCATTGCTGGCATCATTGCCATGATCTGCTAC
CGCAAGAAGCGGAAGGGCAAGCTTACCCTTGAGGACCAGGCCACCTTCATCAAGAAGGGGGTGCCTATCA
TCTTTGCAGACGAACTGGACGACTCCAAGCCCCCACCCTCCTCCAGCATGCCACTCATTCTGCAGGAGGA
GAAGGCTCCCCTACCCCCTCCTGAGTACCCCAACCAGAGTGTGCCCGAGACCACTCCTCTGAACCAGGAC
ACCATGGGAGAGTACACGCCCCTGCGGGATGAGGATCCCAATGCGCCTCCCTACCAGCCCCCACCGCCCT
TCACAGCACCCATGGAGGGCAAGGGCTCCCGTCCCAAGAACATGACCCCATACCGGTCACCTCCTCCCTA
TGTCCCACCTGGATCCGGCGCAACAAACTTCTCTCTGCTGAAACAAGCCGGAGATGTCGAAGAGAATCCT
GGACCGACCGAGTACAAGCCCACGGTGCGCCTCGCCACCCGCGACGACGTCCCCAGGGCCGTACGCACCC
TCGCCGCCGCGTTCGCCGACTACCCCGCCACGCGCCACACCGTCGATCCGGACCGCCACATCGAGCGGGT
CACCGAGCTGCAAGAACTCTTCCTCACGCGCGTCGGGCTCGACATCGGCAAGGTGTGGGTCGCGGACGAC
GGCGCCGCGGTGGCGGTCTGGACCACGCCGGAGAGCGTCGAAGCGGGGGCGGTGTTCGCCGAGATCGGCC
CGCGCATGGCCGAGTTGAGCGGTTCCCGGCTGGCCGCGCAGCAACAGATGGAAGGCCTCCTGGCGCCGCA
CCGGCCCAAGGAGCCCGCGTGGTTCCTGGCCACCGTCGGAGTCTCGCCCGACCACCAGGGCAAGGGTCTG
GGCAGCGCCGTCGTGCTCCCCGGAGTGGAGGCGGCCGAGCGCGCCGGGGTGCCCGCCTTCCTGGAGACCT
CCGCGCCCCGCAACCTCCCCTTCTACGAGCGGCTCGGCTTCACCGTCACCGCCGACGTCGAGGTGCCCGA
AGGACCGCGCACCTGGTGCATGACCCGCAAGCCCGGTGCCTGAACGCGTTAAGTCGACAATCAACCTCTG
GATTACAAAATTTGTGAAAGATTGACTGGTATTCTTAACTATGTTGCTCCTTTTACGCTATGTGGATACG
CTGCTTTAATGCCTTTGTATCATGCTATTGCTTCCCGTATGGCTTTCATTTTCTCCTCCTTGTATAAATC
CTGGTTGCTGTCTCTTTATGAGGAGTTGTGGCCCGTTGTCAGGCAACGTGGCGTGGTGTGCACTGTGTTT
GCTGACGCAACCCCCACTGGTTGGGGCATTGCCACCACCTGTCAGCTCCTTTCCGGGACTTTCGCTTTCC
CCCTCCCTATTGCCACGGCGGAACTCATCGCCGCCTGCCTTGCCCGCTGCTGGACAGGGGCTCGGCTGTT
GGGCACTGACAATTCCGTGGTGTTGTCGGGGAAATCATCGTCCTTTCCTTGGCTGCTCGCCTGTGTTGCC
ACCTGGATTCTGCGCGGGACGTCCTTCTGCTACGTCCCTTCGGCCCTCAATCCAGCGGACCTTCCTTCCC
GCGGCCTGCTGCCGGCTCTGCGGCCTCTTCCGCGTCTTCGCCTTCGCCCTCAGACGAGTCGGATCTCCCT
TTGGGCCGCCTCCCCGCGTCGACTTTAAGACCAATGACTTACAAGGCAGCTGTAGATCTTAGCCACTTTT
TAAAAGAAAAGGGGGGACTGGAAGGGCTAATTCACTCCCAACGAAGACAAGATCTGCTTTTTGCTTGTAC
TGGGTCTCTCTGGTTAGACCAGATCTGAGCCTGGGAGCTCTCTGGCTAACTAGGGAACCCACTGCTTAAG
CCTCAATAAAGCTTGCCTTGAGTGCTTCAAGTAGTGTGTGCCCGTCTGTTGTGTGACTCTGGTAACTAGA
GATCCCTCAGACCCTTTTAGTCAGTGTGGAAAATCTCTAGCAGGGCCCGTTTAAACCCGCTGATCAGCCT
CGACTGTGCCTTCTAGTTGCCAGCCATCTGTTGTTTGCCCCTCCCCCGTGCCTTCCTTGACCCTGGAAGG
TGCCACTCCCACTGTCCTTTCCTAATAAAATGAGGAAATTGCATCGCATTGTCTGAGTAGGTGTCATTCT
ATTCTGGGGGGTGGGGTGGGGCAGGACAGCAAGGGGGAGGATTGGGAAGACAATAGCAGGCATGCTGGGG
ATGCGGTGGGCTCTATGGCTTCTGAGGCGGAAAGAACCAGCTGGGGCTCTAGGGGGTATCCCC
[124 nt withheld, positions 6784-6907]
C
[91 nt withheld, positions 6909-6999]
A
[49 nt withheld, positions 7001-7049]
CCTTTGACGTTGGAGTCCACGTTCTTT
[37 nt withheld, positions 7077-7113]
ACCCTATCTCGGTCTATTCTTTTGATTTATAAGGGATTTTGCCGATTTCGGCCTATTGGTTAAAAAATGA
GCTGATTTAACAAAAATTTAACGCGAATTAATTCTGTGGAATGTGTGTCAGTTAGGGTGTGGAAAGTCCC
CAGGCTCCCCAGCAGGCAGAAGTATGCAAAGCATGCATCTCAATTAGTCAGCAACCAGGTGTGGAAAGTC
CCCAGGCTCCCCAGCAGGCAGAAGTATGCAAAGCATGCATCTCAATTAGTCAGCAACCATAGTCCCGCCC
CTAACTCCGCCCATCCCGCCCCTAACTCCGCCCAGTTCCGCCCATTCTCCGCCCCATGGCTGACTAATTT
TTTTTATTTATGCAGAGGCCGAGGCCGCCTCTGCCTCTGAGCTATTCCAGAAGTAGTGAGGAGGCTTTTT
TGGAGGCCTAGGCTTTTGCAAAAAGCTCCCGGGAGCTTGTATATCCATTTTCGGATCTGATCAGCACGTG
TTGACAATTAATCATCGGCATAGTATATCGGCATAGTATAATACGACAAGGTGAGGAACTAAACCATGGC
CAAGTTGACCAGTGCCGTTCCGGTGCTCACCGCGCGCGACGTCGCCGGAGCGGTCGAGTTCTGGACCGAC
CGGCTCGGGTTCTCCCGGGACTTCGTGGAGGACGACTTCGCCGGTGTGGTCCGGGACGACGTGACCCTGT
TCATCAGCGCGGTCCAGGACCAGGTGGTGCCGGACAACACCCTGGCCTGGGTGTGGGTGCGCGGCCTGGA
CGAGCTGTACGCCGAGTGGTCGGAGGTCGTGTCCACGAACTTCCGGGACGCCTCCGGGCCGGCCATGACC
GAGATCGGCGAGCAGCCGTGGGGGCGGGAGTTCGCCCTGCGCGACCCGGCCGGCAACTGCGTGCACTTCG
TGGCCGAGGAGCAGGACTGACACGTGCTACGAGATTTCGATTCCACCGCCGCCTTCTATGAAAGGTTGGG
CTTCGGAATCGTTTTCCGGGACGCCGGCTGGATGATCCTCCAGCGCGGGGATCTCATGCTGGAGTTCTTC
GCCCACCCCAACTTGTTTATTGCAGCTTATAATGGTTACAAATAAAGCAATAGCATCACAAATTTCACAA
ATAAAGCATTTTTTTCACTGCATTCTAGTTGTGGTTTGTCCAAACTCATCAATGTATCTTATCATGTCTG
TATACCGTCGACCTCTAGCTAGAGCTTGGCGTAATCATGGTCATAGCTGTTTCCTGTGTGAAATTGTTAT
CCGCTCACAATTCCACACAACATACGAGCCGGAAGCATAAAGTGTAAAGCCTGGGGTGCCTAATGAGTGA
GCTAACTCACATTAATTGCGTTGCGCTCACTGCCCGCTTTCCAGTCGGGAAACCTGTCGTGCCAGCTGCA
TTAATGAATCGGCCAACGCGCGGGGAGAGGCGGTTTGCGTATTGGGCGCTCTTCCGCTTCCTCGCTCACT
GACTCGCTGCGCTCGGTCGTTCGGCTGCGGCGAGCGGTATCAGCTCACTCAAAGGCGGTAATACGGTTAT
CCACAGAATCAGGGGATAACGCAGGAAAGAACATGTGAGCAAAAGGCCAGCAAAAGGCCAGGAACCGTAA
AAAGGCCGCGTTGCTGGCGTTTTTCCATAGGCTCCGCCCCCCTGACGAGCATCACAAAAATCGACGCTCA
AGTCAGAGGTGGCGAAACCCGACAGGACTATAAAGATACCAGGCGTTTCCCCCTGGAAGCTCCCTCGTGC
GCTCTCCTGTTCCGACCCTGCCGCTTACCGGATACCTGTCCGCCTTTCTCCCTTCGGGAAGCGTGGCGCT
TTCTCATAGCTCACGCTGTAGGTATCTCAGTTCGGTGTAGGTCGTTCGCTCCAAGCTGGGCTGTGTGCAC
GAACCCCCCGTTCAGCCCGACCGCTGCGCCTTATCCGGTAACTATCGTCTTGAGTCCAACCCGGTAAGAC
ACGACTTATCGCCACTGGCAGCAGCCACTGGTAACAGGATTAGCAGAGCGAGGTATGTAGGCGGTGCTAC
AGAGTTCTTGAAGTGGTGGCCTAACTACGGCTACACTAGAAGAACAGTATTTGGTATCTGCGCTCTGCTG
AAGCCAGTTACCTTCGGAAAAAGAGTTGGTAGCTCTTGATCCGGCAAACAAACCACCGCTGGTAGCGGTG
GTTTTTTTGTTTGCAAGCAGCAGATTACGCGCAGAAAAAAAGGATCTCAAGAAGATCCTTTGATCTTTTC
TACGGGGTCTGACGCTCAGTGGAACGAAAACTCACGTTAAGGGATTTTGGTCATGAGATTATCAAAAAGG
ATCTTCACCTAGATCCTTTTAAATTAAAAATGAAGTTTTAAATCAATCTAAAGTATATATGAGTAAACTT
GGTCTGACAGTTACCAATGCTTAATCAGTGAGGCACCTATCTCAGCGATCTGTCTATTTCGTTCATCCAT
AGTTGCCTGACTCCCCGTCGTGTAGATAACTACGATACGGGAGGGCTTACCATCTGGCCCCAGTGCTGCA
ATGATACCGCGAGACCCACGCTCACCGGCTCCAGATTTATCAGCAATAAACCAGCCAGCCGGAAGGGCCG
AGCGCAGAAGTGGTCCTGCAACTTTATCCGCCTCCATCCAGTCTATTAATTGTTGCCGGGAAGCTAGAGT
AAGTAGTTCGCCAGTTAATAGTTTGCGCAACGTTGTTGCCATTGCTACAGGCATCGTGGTGTCACGCTCG
TCGTTTGGTATGGCTTCATTCAGCTCCGGTTCCCAACGATCAAGGCGAGTTACATGATCCCCCATGTTGT
GCAAAAAAGCGGTTAGCTCCTTCGGTCCTCCGATCGTTGTCAGAAGTAAGTTGGCCGCAGTGTTATCACT
CATGGTTATGGCAGCACTGCATAATTCTCTTACTGTCATGCCATCCGTAAGATGCTTTTCTGTGACTGGT
GAGTACTCAACCAAGTCATTCTGAGAATAGTGTATGCGGCGACCGAGTTGCTCTTGCCCGGCGTCAATAC
GGGATAATACCGCGCCACATAGCAGAACTTTAAAAGTGCTCATCATTGGAAAACGTTCTTCGGGGCGAAA
ACTCTCAAGGATCTTACCGCTGTTGAGATCCAGTTCGATGTAACCCACTCGTGCACCCAACTGATCTTCA
GCATCTTTTACTTTCACCAGCGTTTCTGGGTGAGCAAAAACAGGAAGGCAAAATGCCGCAAAAAAGGGAA
TAAGGGCGACACGGAAATGTTGAATACTCATACTCTTCCTTTTTCAATATTATTGAAGCATTTATCAGGG
TTATTGTCTCATGAGCGGATACATATTTGAATGTATTTAGAAAAATAAACAAATAGGGGTTCCGCGCACA
TTTCCCCGAAAAGTGCCACCTGACGTCGACGGATCGGGAGATCTCCCGATCCCCTATGGTGCACTCTCAG
TACAATCTGCTCTGATGCCGCATAGTTAAGCCAGTATCTGCTCCCTGCTTGTGTGTTGGAGGTCGCTGAG
TAGTGCGCGAGCAAAATTTAAGCTACAACAAGGCAAGGCTTGACCGACAATTGCATGAAGAATCTGCTTA
GGGTTAGGCGTTTTGCGCTGCTTCGCGATGTACGGGCCAGATATACGCGTTGACATTGATTATTGACTAG
TTATTAATAGTAATCAATTACGGGGTCATTAGTTCATAGCCCATATATGGAGTTCCGCGTTACATAACTT
ACGGTAAATGGCCCGCCTGGCTGACCGCCCAACGACCCCCGCCCATTGACGTCAATAATGACGTATGTTC
CCATAGTAACGCCAATAGGGACTTTCCATTGACGTCAATGGGTGGAGTATTTACGGTAAACTGCCCACTT
GGCAGTACATCAAGTGTATCATATGCCAAGTACGCCCCCTATTGACGTCAATGACGGTAAATGGCCCGCC
TGGCATTATGCCCAGTACATGACCTTATGGGACTTTCCTACTTGGCAGTACATCTACGTATTAGTCATCG
CTATTACCATGG
Features (pLannotate 1.2.2; 30 found; start..end, strand, type, name):
    217..397     +  LTR            5' LTR (truncated): truncated 5' long terminal repeat (LTR) from HIV-1
    444..569     +  misc_feature   HIV-1 Ψ: packaging signal of human immunodeficiency virus type 1
    553..916     +  CDS            HIV-1 gag (fragment): gag protein from human immunodeficiency virus 1; gag
   1062..1295    +  misc_feature   RRE: The Rev response element (RRE) of HIV-1 allows for Rev-dependent mRNA export from the nucleus to the cytoplasm.
   1672..1772    +  CDS            Rev (fragment): human immunodeficiency virus 1 (HIV-1) Rev protein; rev; enhances nuclear export of unspliced and incompletely spliced viral mRNAs
   1822..1939    +  misc_feature   cPPT/CTS: central polypurine tract and central termination sequence of HIV-1
   1990..2201    +  promoter       EF-1α core promoter: core promoter for human elongation factor EF-1α
   2226..4877    +  CDS            DAG1: DAG1_HUMAN - Experimental evidence at protein level: Swiss-Prot protein existence level 1. [Alpha-dystroglycan]: (Microbial infection) Acts as a receptor for lassa virus and lymphocytic choriomeningitis virus glycoprotein and class C new-world arenaviruses (PubMed:16254364, PubMed:19324387, PubMed:17360738). Acts as a Schwann cell receptor for Mycobacterium leprae, the causative organism of leprosy, but only in the presence of the G-domain of LAMA2 (PubMed:9851927). From Homo sapiens (Human).
   4976..5573    +  CDS            PuroR (fragment): puromycin N-acetyltransferase; pac from Streptomyces; confers resistance to puromycin
   5589..6177    +  misc_feature   WPRE: woodchuck hepatitis virus posttranscriptional regulatory element
   6228..6247    +  misc_feature   cPPT/CTS (fragment): central polypurine tract and central termination sequence of HIV-1
   6249..6482    +  LTR            3' LTR (ΔU3): self-inactivating 3' long terminal repeat (LTR) from HIV-1
   6514..6738    +  polyA_signal   bGH poly(A) signal: bovine growth hormone polyadenylation signal
   6742..6763    +  promoter       SV40 promoter (fragment): SV40 enhancer and early promoter
   6784..7212    +  rep_origin     f1 ori (sequence partly withheld): f1 bacteriophage origin of replication; arrow indicates direction of (+) strand synthesis
   7226..7555    +  promoter       SV40 promoter: SV40 enhancer and early promoter
   7603..7650    +  promoter       EM7 promoter: synthetic bacterial promoter&nbsp
   7669..8043    +  CDS            BleoR: antibiotic-binding protein; Sh ble from Streptoalloteichus hindustanus; confers resistance to bleomycin, phleomycin, and Zeocin™
   8053..8178    +  CDS            ble (fragment): BLE_KLEPN - Experimental evidence at protein level: Swiss-Prot protein existence level 1. Binding protein with a strong affinity to the bleomycin family of antibiotics. Binds to CL990; an antimitotic-antibiotic compound. From Klebsiella pneumoniae.
   8173..8294    +  polyA_signal   SV40 poly(A) signal: SV40 polyadenylation signal
   8365..8387    -  protein_bind   lac operator (fragment): The lac repressor binds to the lac operator to inhibit transcription in E. coli. This inhibition can be relieved by adding lactose or isopropyl-β-D-thiogalactopyranoside (IPTG). lac repressor encoded by lacI
   8391..8421    -  promoter       lac promoter: promoter for the E. coli lac operon
   8436..8457    -  protein_bind   CAP binding site: CAP binding activates transcription in the presence of cAMP. E. coli catabolite activator protein
   8470..8562    -  CDS            lacI (fragment): lac repressor; lacI; The lac repressor binds to the lac operator to inhibit transcription in E. coli. This inhibition can be relieved by adding lactose or isopropyl-β-D-thiogalactopyranoside (IPTG).
   8745..9333    -  rep_origin     ori: high-copy-number ColE1/pMB1/pBR322/pUC origin of replication
   9504..10364   -  CDS            AmpR: β-lactamase; bla; confers resistance to ampicillin, carbenicillin, and related antibiotics
  10365..10469   -  promoter       AmpR promoter: bla
  10528..10580   -  misc_feature   bom (fragment): basis of mobility region from pBR322
  10735..11114   +  enhancer       CMV enhancer: human cytomegalovirus immediate early enhancer
  11115..199     +  promoter       CMV promoter (across the origin): human cytomegalovirus (CMV) immediate early promoter
