[The description below was written by a language model from this plasmid's Addgene catalogue record and pLannotate feature annotations shown in this document.]
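Description:
Lenti-DAG1 is an 11.1 kb third-generation-style, self-inactivating HIV-1 lentiviral vector for overexpressing human dystroglycan 1 (DAG1) in mammalian cells. It was built by Gibson cloning on the lentiCRISPR v2 backbone. The annotated features show no U6/guide RNA cassette or Cas9, so the CRISPR components appear to have been replaced by the DAG1 open reading frame. In bacteria the plasmid replicates from a high-copy ColE1/pUC-type origin and is selected with ampicillin (AmpR). An f1 origin is also present. Outside the viral genome sits an SV40/EM7-driven BleoR cassette with an SV40 poly(A) signal, inherited from the backbone.

A CMV enhancer/promoter fused to a truncated 5' LTR drives transcription of the viral genome in packaging cells. This is followed by the Ψ packaging signal with a gag fragment, the RRE for Rev-dependent nuclear export, and the cPPT/CTS. The internal EF-1α core promoter drives the roughly 2.7 kb DAG1 coding sequence, which carries the common missense variant c.41C>G (p.Ser14Trp). A puromycin N-acetyltransferase coding sequence lies a short distance downstream, with no separate promoter annotated. This suggests co-expression from the same transcript, although the table does not annotate the linking element. A WPRE enhances transcript expression, and the ΔU3 3' LTR inactivates LTR promoter activity after integration. A bGH poly(A) signal follows the 3' LTR.

The construct is intended for producing lentivirus that gives stable, puromycin-selectable DAG1 overexpression in transduced cells. DAG1 encodes the dystroglycan precursor, and the gene aliases in the record link it to muscular dystrophy-dystroglycanopathies. The record does not specify any particular experimental application.
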