Addgene plasmid #205149: Lenti-DAG1
Purpose: Overexpress DAG1
Depositing lab: Monkol Lek. Depositing organization: Yale University.
Backbone
  Vector backbone: lentiCRISPR v2
  Backbone manufacturer: Feng Zhang
  Backbone size w/o insert (bp): 8430
  Total vector size (bp): 11115
  Vector type: Mammalian Expression, Lentiviral
  Selectable markers: Puromycin
Growth in bacteria
  Bacterial resistance: Ampicillin, 100 μg/mL
  Growth temperature: 37°C
  Growth strain: NEB Stable
  Copy number: High Copy
Gene/Insert
  Gene/Insert name: Dystroglycan 1 (alt name: DAG1)
  Species: H. sapiens (human)
  Insert size (bp): 2685
  Mutation: Carries common missense variant c.41C>G (p.Ser14Trp)
  GenBank ID: NM_004393
  Entrez Gene: DAG1 (a.k.a. 156DAG, A3a, AGRNR, DAG, LGMDR16, MDDGA9, MDDGC7, MDDGC9)
  Promoter: EF-1a
  Cloning method: Gibson Cloning
  Sequencing primers: 5′ aaccgtatataagtgcagtagtcg
Terms and licenses: Academic/Nonprofit Terms; Industry Terms: Not Available to Industry
How to cite: Lenti-DAG1 was a gift from Monkol Lek (Addgene plasmid # 205149 ; http://n2t.net/addgene:205149 ; RRID:Addgene_205149)
